>Addgene plasmid #196667 | pWzyE-distrepII | addgene full sequence | sequence record 398031 | Addgene NGS Result
TCTTTATAGTCCTGTCGGGTTTCGCCACCTCTGACTTGAGCGTCGATTTTTGTGATGCTCGTCAGGGGGG
CGGAGCCTATGGAAAAACGCCAGCAACGCGGCCTTTTTACGGTTCCTGGCCTTTTGCTGGCCTTTTGCTC
ACATGTTCTTTCCTGCGTTATCCCCTGATTCTGTGGATAACCGTATTACCGCCTTTGAGTGAGCTGATAC
CGCTCGCCGCAGCCGAACGACCGAGCGCAGCGAGTCAGTGAGCGAGGAAGCGGAAGAGCGCCTGATGCGG
TATTTTCTCCTTACGCATCTGTGCGGTATTTCACACCGCAATGGTGCACTCTCAGTACAATCTGCTCTGA
TGCCGCATAGTTAAGCCAGTATACACTCCGCTATCGCTACGTGACTGGGTCATGGCTGCGCCCCGACACC
CGCCAACACCCGCTGACGCGCCCTGACGGGCTTGTCTGCTCCCGGCATCCGCTTACAGACAAGCTGTGAC
CGTCTCCGGGAGCTGCATGTGTCAGAGGTTTTCACCGTCATCACCGAAACGCGCGAGGCAGCTGCGGTAA
AGCTCATCAGCGTGGTCGTGAAGCGATTCACAGATGTCTGCCTGTTCATCCGCGTCCAGCTCGTTGAGTT
TCTCCAGAAGCGTTAATGTCTGGCTTCTGATAAAGCGGGCCATGTTAAGGGCGGTTTTTTCCTGTTTGGT
CACTGATGCCTCCGTGTAAGGGGGATTTCTGTTCATGGGGGTAATGATACCGATGAAACGAGAGAGGATG
CTCACGATACGGGTTACTGATGATGAACATGCCCGGTTACTGGAACGTTGTGAGGGTAAACAACTGGCGG
TATGGATGCGGCGGGACCAGAGAAAAATCACTCAGGGTCAATGCCAGCGCTTCGTTAATACAGATGTAGG
TGTTCCACAGGGTAGCCAGCAGCATCCTGCGATGCAGATCCGGAACATAATGGTGCAGGGCGCTGACTTC
CGCGTTTCCAGACTTTACGAAACACGGAAACCGAAGACCATTCATGTTGTTGCTCAGGTCGCAGACGTTT
TGCAGCAGCAGTCGCTTCACGTTCGCTCGCGTATCGGTGATTCATTCTGCTAACCAGTAAGGCAACCCCG
CCAGCCTAGCCGGGTCCTCAACGACAGGAGCACGATCATGCGCACCCGTGGCCAGGACCCAACGCTGCCC
GAGATCTCGATCCCGCGAAATTAATACGACTCACTATAGGGAGACCACAACGGTTTCCCTCTAGAAATAA
TTTTGTTTAACTTTAAGAAGGAGATATACCATGGCGCTTGGGCAATTTGGAGGGCTGTTTGTCGTCTACC
TGATTTCAGTCATCTTCATCCTGAGCTTGACCTGGATGGAGTTTCGGCGCGTACGTTTTAACTTTAACGT
GCTGTTCTCGCTGCTCTATTTATTGACGTTCTATTTTGGTTTTCCCTTTACCTGCGTGCTGGTGTTCCGG
TTTGGCGTTGAAGTCGTCCCCGTGCAGTATCTGCTTCAGGCGATGTTGTCCGCAACGGCGTTCTATGCTG
TCTATTACGTCAGCTACAAGACGCGACTACGCCAGAAAACCTCCGTGCCGCGTGCTCCACTCCTGACGGT
GAACCGAGTTGAAGCTAATCTGACCTGGCTGCTGCTGGCGTTGATTGCGGTAGCCACCGTCGGTATTTTC
TTCCTCAACAATGGCTTCCTGCTGTTTAAGCTGCGCTCTTACAGCCAGATATTCTCTAGCGATGTGTCCG
GTGTGGCGTTGAAACGCTTTTTCTACTTCTTCATTCCGGCAATGCTGGTGGTGTATTTCCTGCGCCAGAC
GCAGCGAGCGTGGCTACTGTTCCTCATCGGAACGGTCGCATTTGGAATGCTGACATATGTGATTGTCGGC
GGGACGCGCGCGAATCTGATCATTGCCTTCGCCCTATTTCTGTTTATTGGCATTGTGCGTGGTTGGATTA
CGCTCTGGATGTTGGTCGCTGCTGGGATATTTGGTATTGTCGGGATGTTCTGGCTGGCGCTGAAGCGCTA
TGGGCTGGACGTCAGCGGTGATTACGCATTTTATACCTTCCTCTATTTAACTCGTGACACCTTCTCGCCC
TGGGAGAATCTGGCGCTGCTGTGGCAGAATTATGACAAGATTGAGTTTCAGGGGCTGGCACCGATTGCTC
GTGATTTCTACGTCTTTATTCCCTCCTGGCTATGGCCTGACCGTCCGAATCTGGTGTTAAACAGCGCGAA
CTATTTCACCTGGGAAGTGTTGAATAACCACTCTGGGCTGGCGATATCCCCTACGCTGTTAGGCTCGCTG
GTGGTGATGGGCGGCGTGCTATTTATCCCGTTGGGTGCGATTGCGGTAGGGCTGGTTATCAAGTGGTTCG
ACTGGGTGTACGAGTTAGGGAAGAACGACAGCAATCGCTATAAGGCCGCCATTTTGCAGGCGTTCTGCTT
CGGTGCGGTGTTCAATATTATTGTGCTAACGCGCGAAGGCGTCGATTCCTTTGTTTCACGTGTGGTGTTT
TTCTGTCTGATATTTGGCCTGTGCCTGCTCGTTGCCAAACTGCTTTACTGGCTGCTGGAAAGCGCCGGAC
TCATCCGGCAGCGTCTGAGGCGCATGCGCGCCACGCCGCTCGCGCCGACACCCAATACCGTACAGGATCC
GGTGATAAAGGAGCAGATACTCGAGGAAAACCTGTATTTTCAGGGCGCGTGGTCCCATCCTCAGTTCGAG
AAAGGCGCGGGTTCAGGTGCTGGCAGTGGAGCGTCCGCGTGGAGTCATCCGCAATTCGAAAAATGAGATC
CGGCTGCTAACAAAGCCCGAAAGGAAGCTGAGTTGGCTGCTGCCACCGCTGAGCAATAACTAGCATAACC
CCTTGGGGCCTCTAAACGGGTCTTGAGGGGTTTTTTGCTGAAAGGAGGAACTATATCCGGATTGGCGAAT
GGG
[124 nt withheld, positions 2944-3067]
C
[91 nt withheld, positions 3069-3159]
A
[49 nt withheld, positions 3161-3209]
CCTTTGACGTTGGAGTCCACGTTCTTT
[37 nt withheld, positions 3237-3273]
ACCCTATCTCGGTCTATTCTTTTGATTTATAAGGGATTTTGCCGATTTCGGCCTATTGGTTAAAAAATGA
GCTGATTTAACAAAAATTTAACGCGAATTTTAACAAAATATTAACGCTTACAATTTAGGTGGCACTTTTC
GGGGAAATGTGCGCGGAACCCCTATTTGTTTATTTTTCTAAATACATTCAAATATGTATCCGCTCATGAG
ACAATAACCCTGATAAATGCTTCAATAATATTGAAAAAGGAAGAGTATGAGTATTCAACATTTCCGTGTC
GCCCTTATTCCCTTTTTTGCGGCATTTTGCCTTCCTGTTTTTGCTCACCCAGAAACGCTGGTGAAAGTAA
AAGATGCTGAAGATCAGTTGGGTGCACGAGTGGGTTACATCGAACTGGATCTCAACAGCGGTAAGATCCT
TGAGAGTTTTCGCCCCGAAGAACGTTTTCCAATGATGAGCACTTTTAAAGTTCTGCTATGTGGCGCGGTA
TTATCCCGTATTGACGCCGGGCAAGAGCAACTCGGTCGCCGCATACACTATTCTCAGAATGACTTGGTTG
AGTACTCACCAGTCACAGAAAAGCATCTTACGGATGGCATGACAGTAAGAGAATTATGCAGTGCTGCCAT
AACCATGAGTGATAACACTGCGGCCAACTTACTTCTGACAACGATCGGAGGACCGAAGGAGCTAACCGCT
TTTTTGCACAACATGGGGGATCATGTAACTCGCCTTGATCGTTGGGAACCGGAGCTGAATGAAGCCATAC
CAAACGACGAGCGTGACACCACGATGCCTGCAGCAATGGCAACAACGTTGCGCAAACTATTAACTGGCGA
ACTACTTACTCTAGCTTCCCGGCAACAATTAATAGACTGGATGGAGGCGGATAAAGTTGCAGGACCACTT
CTGCGCTCGGCCCTTCCGGCTGGCTGGTTTATTGCTGATAAATCTGGAGCCGGTGAGCGTGGGTCTCGCG
GTATCATTGCAGCACTGGGGCCAGATGGTAAGCCCTCCCGTATCGTAGTTATCTACACGACGGGGAGTCA
GGCAACTATGGATGAACGAAATAGACAGATCGCTGAGATAGGTGCCTCACTGATTAAGCATTGGTAACTG
TCAGACCAAGTTTACTCATATATACTTTAGATTGATTTAAAACTTCATTTTTAATTTAAAAGGATCTAGG
TGAAGATCCTTTTTGATAATCTCATGACCAAAATCCCTTAACGTGAGTTTTCGTTCCACTGAGCGTCAGA
CCCCGTAGAAAAGATCAAAGGATCTTCTTGAGATCCTTTTTTTCTGCGCGTAATCTGCTGCTTGCAAACA
AAAAAACCACCGCTACCAGCGGTGGTTTGTTTGCCGGATCAAGAGCTACCAACTCTTTTTCCGAAGGTAA
CTGGCTTCAGCAGAGCGCAGATACCAAATACTGTCCTTCTAGTGTAGCCGTAGTTAGGCCACCACTTCAA
GAACTCTGTAGCACCGCCTACATACCTCGCTCTGCTAATCCTGTTACCAGTGGCTGCTGCCAGTGGCGAT
AAGTCGTGTCTTACCGGGTTGGACTCAAGACGATAGTTACCGGATAAGGCGCAGCGGTCGGGCTGAACGG
GGGGTTCGTGCACACAGCCCAGCTTGGAGCGAACGACCTACACCGAACTGAGATACCTACAGCGTGAGCT
ATGAGAAAGCGCCACGCTTCCCGAAGGGAGAAAGGCGGACAGGTATCCGGTAAGCGGCAGGGTCGGAACA
GGAGAGCGCACGAGGGAGCTTCCAGGGGGAAACGCCTGGTA
Features (pLannotate 1.2.2; 13 found; start..end, strand, type, name):
    271..410     -  misc_feature   bom: basis of mobility region from pBR322
    512..703     -  CDS            rop: Rop protein, which maintains plasmids at low copy number; rop
    720..1100    +  CDS            YPB1_ECOLX: Protein predicted: Swiss-Prot protein existence level 4. From Escherichia coli.
   1212..1230    +  promoter       T7 promoter: promoter for bacteriophage T7 RNA polymerase
   1262..1284    +  RBS            RBS: efficient ribosome binding site from bacteriophage T7 gene 10 (Olins and Rangwala, 1989)
   1291..2604    +  CDS            wzyE: WZYE_ECOLI - Also known as wzy. Experimental evidence at protein level: Swiss-Prot protein existence level 1. Probably involved in the polymerization of enterobacterial common antigen (ECA) trisaccharide repeat units. Required for the assembly of the phosphoglyceride-linked form of ECA (ECA(PG)) and the water-soluble cyclic form of ECA (ECA(CYC)). From Escherichia coli (strain K12).
   2686..2706    +  CDS            TEV site: tobacco etch virus (TEV) protease recognition and cleavage site
   2803..2852    +  CDS            SET1 (fragment): solubility-enhancement tag derived from T7 phage gene 10B
   2860..2907    +  terminator     T7 terminator: transcription terminator for bacteriophage T7 RNA polymerase
   2944..3372    +  rep_origin     f1 ori (sequence partly withheld): f1 bacteriophage origin of replication; arrow indicates direction of (+) strand synthesis
   3425..3529    +  promoter       AmpR promoter: bla
   3530..4390    +  CDS            AmpR: β-lactamase; bla; confers resistance to ampicillin, carbenicillin, and related antibiotics
   4561..85      +  rep_origin     ori (across the origin): high-copy-number ColE1/pMB1/pBR322/pUC origin of replication
