[The description below was written by a language model from this plasmid's Addgene catalogue record and pLannotate feature annotations shown in this document.]
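Description:
pWzyE-distrepII is a bacterial expression plasmid built on the pEBSRCTEVdistrep backbone for producing WzyE from Pectobacterium atrosepticum in E. coli. WzyE is the polymerase thought to assemble the trisaccharide repeat units of enterobacterial common antigen (ECA). The roughly 1.4 kb coding sequence was inserted between NcoI and XhoI sites, both retained, downstream of a T7 promoter and the efficient phage T7 gene 10 ribosome binding site, and is followed by a T7 terminator. Transcription therefore depends on T7 RNA polymerase, and the record names the DE3 lysogen C43(DE3), a strain commonly chosen for membrane proteins, as the expression host. The automated annotation labels the open reading frame by similarity to the E. coli K-12 WzyE homologue, but the catalogue gives the source species as P. atrosepticum.

The backbone supplies a C-terminal tag consisting of a TEV protease recognition site followed by a di-Strep-tag II. This allows affinity capture on Strep-Tactin-type resins and later removal of the tag by TEV cleavage. The feature table detects the TEV site but does not annotate the Strep tags themselves. A short fragment called as a T7 gene 10-derived element just before the terminator is probably residual vector sequence.

Propagation relies on a ColE1/pMB1-family origin, with ampicillin selection from the bla gene under its own promoter. An f1 origin is also present, as are the bom region and rop gene from pBR322. The catalogue lists the plasmid as high copy, although rop normally restrains copy number. The sequenced record is 5,064 nt, slightly shorter than the stated 5,119 bp. The associated publication concerns complex formation between Wzy and its co-polymerase Wzz in ECA biosynthesis, consistent with use of this plasmid for purifying WzyE.
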