Addgene plasmid #196667: pWzyE-distrepII
Purpose: Expression of C-terminally distrep tag II-tagged WzyE from Pectobacterium atrosepticum in E.coli
Depositing lab: James Naismith. Depositing organization: Rosalind Franklin Institute. Publication: The lipid linked oligosaccharide polymerase Wzy and its regulating co-polymerase, Wzz, from enterobacterial common antigen biosynthesis form a complex. Weckener M, Woodward LS, Clarke BR, Liu H, Ward PN, Le Bas A, Bhella D, Whitfield C, Naismith JH. Open Biol. 2023 Mar;13(3):220373. doi: 10.1098/rsob.220373. Epub 2023 Mar 22. PubMed 36944376.
Backbone
  Vector backbone: pEBSRCTEVdistrep
  Backbone size w/o insert (bp): 3730
  Total vector size (bp): 5119
  Vector type: Bacterial Expression
Growth in bacteria
  Bacterial resistance: Ampicillin, 100 μg/mL
  Growth temperature: 37°C
  Growth strain: DH5alpha
  Growth instructions: Protein expression in E. coli C43(DE3).
  Copy number: High Copy
Gene/Insert
  Gene/Insert name: WzyE
  Species: Pectobacterium atrosepticum
  Insert size (bp): 1389
  GenBank ID: 57210867
  Promoter: T7
  Tag / fusion protein: TEV-cleavable di-strep tag II (C terminal on backbone)
  Cloning method: Restriction Enzyme; 5′ cloning site NcoI (not destroyed); 3′ cloning site XhoI (not destroyed)
  Sequencing primers: 5′ T7 promoter; 3′ T7 terminator
Terms and licenses: Academic/Nonprofit Terms; Industry Terms: Not Available to Industry
How to cite: pWzyE-distrepII was a gift from James Naismith (Addgene plasmid # 196667 ; http://n2t.net/addgene:196667 ; RRID:Addgene_196667)
