>Addgene plasmid #196667 | pWzyE-distrepII | depositor partial sequence | sequence record 389776 | WzyECA
CCATGGCGCTTGGGCAATTTGGAGGGCTGTTTGTCGTCTACCTGATTTCAGTCATCTTCATCCTGAGCTT
GACCTGGATGGAGTTTCGGCGCGTACGTTTTAACTTTAACGTGCTGTTCTCGCTGCTCTATTTATTGACG
TTCTATTTTGGTTTTCCCTTTACCTGCGTGCTGGTGTTCCGGTTTGGCGTTGAAGTCGTCCCCGTGCAGT
ATCTGCTTCAGGCGATGTTGTCCGCAACGGCGTTCTATGCTGTCTATTACGTCAGCTACAAGACGCGACT
ACGCCAGAAAACCTCCGTGCCGCGTGCTCCACTCCTGACGGTGAACCGAGTTGAAGCTAATCTGACCTGG
CTGCTGCTGGCGTTGATTGCGGTAGCCACCGTCGGTATTTTCTTCCTCAACAATGGCTTCCTGCTGTTTA
AGCTGCGCTCTTACAGCCAGATATTCTCTAGCGATGTGTCCGGTGTGGCGTTGAAACGCTTTTTCTACTT
CTTCATTCCGGCAATGCTGGTGGTGTATTTCCTGCGCCAGACGCAGCGAGCGTGGCTACTGTTCCTCATC
GGAACGGTCGCATTTGGAATGCTGACATATGTGATTGTCGGCGGGACGCGCGCGAATCTGATCATTGCCT
TCGCCCTATTTCTGTTTATTGGCATTGTGCGTGGTTGGATTACGCTCTGGATGTTGGTCGCTGCTGGGAT
ATTTGGTATTGTCGGGATGTTCTGGCTGGCGCTGAAGCGCTATGGGCTGGACGTCAGCGGTGATTACGCA
TTTTATACCTTCCTCTATTTAACTCGTGACACCTTCTCGCCCTGGGAGAATCTGGCGCTGCTGTGGCAGA
ATTATGACAAGATTGAGTTTCAGGGGCTGGCACCGATTGCTCGTGATTTCTACGTCTTTATTCCCTCCTG
GCTATGGCCTGACCGTCCGAATCTGGTGTTAAACAGCGCGAACTATTTCACCTGGGAAGTGTTGAATAAC
CACTCTGGGCTGGCGATATCCCCTACGCTGTTAGGCTCGCTGGTGGTGATGGGCGGCGTGCTATTTATCC
CGTTGGGTGCGATTGCGGTAGGGCTGGTTATCAAGTGGTTCGACTGGGTGTACGAGTTAGGGAAGAACGA
CAGCAATCGCTATAAGGCCGCCATTTTGCAGGCGTTCTGCTTCGGTGCGGTGTTCAATATTATTGTGCTA
ACGCGCGAAGGCGTCGATTCCTTTGTTTCACGTGTGGTGTTTTTCTGTCTGATATTTGGCCTGTGCCTGC
TCGTTGCCAAACTGCTTTACTGGCTGCTGGAAAGCGCCGGACTCATCCGGCAGCGTCTGAGGCGCATGCG
CGCCACGCCGCTCGCGCCGACACCCAATACCGTACAGGATCCGGTGATAAAGGAGCAGATACTCGAG
